>Addgene plasmid #159945 | AAV-Synapsin-NLS-mTFP1.0-optoNES-WPRE | addgene full sequence | sequence record 315059 | Addgene NGS Result
CCTGCAGGCAGCTGCGCGCTCGCTCGCTCACTGAGGCCGCCCGGGCGTCGGGCGACCTTTGGTCGCCCGG
CCTCAGTGAGCGAGCGAGCGCGCAGAGAGGGAGTGGCCAACTCCATCACTAGGGGTTCCTGCGGCCGCAC
GCGTGTGTCTAGACTGCAGAGGGCCCTGCGTATGAGTGCAAGTGGGTTTTAGGACCAGGATGAGGCGGGG
TGGGGGTGCCTACCTGACGACCGACCCCGACCCACTGGACAAGCACCCAACCCCCATTCCCCAAATTGCG
CATCCCCTATCAGAGAGGGGGAGGGGAAACAGGATGCGGCGAGGCGCGTGCGCACTGCCAGCTTCAGCAC
CGCGGACAGTGCCTTCGCCCCCGCCTGGCGGCGCGCGCCACCGCCGCCTCAGCACTGAAGGCGCGCTGAC
GTCACTCGCCGGTCCCCCGCAAACTCCCCTTCCCGGCCACCTTGGTCGCGTCCGCGCCGCCGCCGGCCCA
GCCGGACCGCACCACGCGAGGCGCGAGATAGGGGGGCACGGGCGCGACCATCTGCGCTGCGGCGCCGGCG
ACTCAGCGCTGCCTCAGTCTGCGGTGGGCAGCGGAGGAGTCGTGTCGTGCCTGAGAGCGCAGTCGAGAAG
GTACAGCTAGCCGCCACCATGGCCGCAGCAAAGCGCGTGAAGCTGGACCTACCGGTCGCCACCATGGTGA
GCAAGGGCGAGGAGACCACAATGGGCGTAATCAAGCCCGACATGAAGATCAAGCTGAAGATGGAGGGCAA
CGTGAATGGCCACGCCTTCGTGATCGAGGGCGAGGGCGAGGGCAAGCCCTACGACGGCACCAACACCATC
AACCTGGAGGTGAAGGAGGGAGCCCCCCTGCCCTTCTCCTACGACATTCTGACCACCGCGTTCGCCTACG
GCAACAGGGCCTTCACCAAGTACCCCGACGACATCCCCAACTACTTCAAGCAGTCCTTCCCCGAGGGCTA
CTCTTGGGAGCGCACCATGACCTTCGAGGACAAGGGCATCGTGAAGGTGAAGTCCGACATCTCCATGGAG
GAGGACTCCTTCATCTACGAGATACACCTCAAGGGCGAGAACTTCCCCCCCAACGGCCCCGTGATGCAGA
AGAAGACCACCGGCTGGGACGCCTCCACCGAGAGGATGTACGTGCGCGACGGCGTGCTGAAGGGCGACGT
CAAGCACAAGCTGCTGCTGGAGGGCGGCGGCCACCACCGCGTTGACTTCAAGACCATCTACAGGGCCAAG
AAGGCGGTGAAGCTGCCCGACTATCACTTTGTGGACCACCGCATCGAGATCCTGAACCACGACAAGGACT
ACAACAAGGTGACCGTTTACGAGAGCGCCGTGGCCCGCAACTCCACCGACGGCATGGACGAGCTGTACAA
GTCCGGACTCAGATCTCGAGCTCAAGCTTCGAATTCACTGGCAACAACACTGGAGAGAATCGAGAAAAAC
TTCGTCATCACCGACCCTAGACTGCCCGATAATCCTATCATCTTCGCCTCCGACTCATTTCTCCAGCTCA
CTGAGTACTCTCGGGAGGAAATTCTGGGCCGGAATTGCCGGTTCCTCCAGGGACCTGAAACCGATAGAGC
CACTGTCCGAAAAATCCGGGATGCCATCGACAATCAGACTGAGGTGACCGTCCAGCTCATCAATTACACC
AAATCTGGCAAAAAATTCTGGAACCTGTTCCACCTCCAGCCTATGAGAGATCAGAAGGGCGACGTCCAGT
ACTTTATTGGCGTCCAGCTGGATGGAACTGAACATGTGAGGGACGCTGCAGAACGAGAGGGCGTGATGCT
CATCAAAAAAACCGCCGAAAACATCGATGAGCTGCTGAAGGAGCTGGCCGACCTGAACCTGGACTAGGGA
TCCGCGGCCGCTAGATAACTGAAATCAACCTCTGGATTACAAAATTTGTGAAAGATTGACTGGTATTCTT
AACTATGTTGCTCCTTTTACGCTATGTGGATACGCTGCTTTAATGCCTTTGTATCATGCTATTGCTTCCC
GTATGGCCTTCATTTTCTCCTCCTTGTATAAATCCTGGTTGCTGTCTCTTTATGAGGAGTTGTGGCCCGT
TGTCAGGCAACGTGGCGTGGTGTGCACTGTGTTTGCTGACGCAACCCCCACTGGTTGGGGCATTGCCACC
ACCTGTCAGCTCCTTTCCGGGACTTTCGCTTTCCCCCTCCCTATTGCCACGGCGGAACTCATCGCCGCCT
GCCTTGCCCGCTGCTGGACAGGGGCTCGGCTGTTGGGCACTGACAATTCCGTGGTGTTGTCGGGGAAATC
ATCGTCCTTTCCTTGGCTGCTCGCCTATGTTGCCACCTGGATTCTGCGCGGGACGTCCTTCTGCTACGTC
CCTTCGGCCCTCAATCCAGCGGACCTTCCTTCCCGCGGCCTGCTGCCGGCTCTGCGGCCTCTTCCGCGTC
TTCGCCTTCGCCCTCAGACGAGTCGGATCTCCCTTTGGGCCGCCTCCCCGCATCGATTGTACCGCGGGCC
CGGGATCTACGGGTGGCATCCCTGTGACCCCTCCCCAGTGCCTCTCCTGGCCCTGGAAGTTGCCACTCCA
GTGCCCACCAGCCTTGTCCTAATAAAATTAAGTTGCATCATTTTGTCTGACTAGGTGTCCTTCTATAATA
TTATGGGGTGGAGGGGGGTGGTATGGAGCAAGGGGCAAGTTGGGAAGACAACCTGTAGGGCCTGCGGGGT
CTATTGGGAACCAAGCTGGAGTGCAGTGGCACAATCTTGGCTCACTGCAATCTCCGCCTCCTGGGTTCAA
GCGATTCTCCTGCCTCAGCCTCCCGAGTTGTTGGGATTCCAGGCATGCATGACCAGGCTCAGCTAATTTT
TGTTTTTTTGGTAGAGACGGGGTTTCACCATATTGGCCAGGCTGGTCTCCAACTCCTAATCTCAGGTGAT
CTACCCACCTTGGCCTCCCAAATTGCTGGGATTACAGGCGTGAACCACTGCTCCCTTCCCTGTCCTTCTG
ATTTTGTAGGTAACCACGTGCGGACCGAGCGGCCGCAGGAACCCCTAGTGATGGAGTTGGCCACTCCCTC
TCTGCGCGCTCGCTCGCTCACTGAGGCCGGGCGACCAAAGGTCGCCCGACGCCCGGGCTTTGCCCGGGCG
GCCTCAGTGAGCGAGCGAGCGCGCAGCTGCCTGCAGGGGCGCCTGATGCGGTATTTTCTCCTTACGCATC
TGTGCGGTATTTCACACCGCATA
[95 nt withheld, positions 3244-3338]
T
[46 nt withheld, positions 3340-3385]
C
[141 nt withheld, positions 3387-3527]
CCTTTGACGTTGGAGTCCACGTTCTTT
[37 nt withheld, positions 3555-3591]
ACTCTATCTCGGGCTATTCTTTTGATTTATAAGGGATTTTGCCGATTTCGGTCTATTGGTTAAAAAATGA
GCTGATTTAACAAAAATTTAACGCGAATTTTAACAAAATATTAACGTTTACAATTTTATGGTGCACTCTC
AGTACAATCTGCTCTGATGCCGCATAGTTAAGCCAGCCCCGACACCCGCCAACACCCGCTGACGCGCCCT
GACGGGCTTGTCTGCTCCCGGCATCCGCTTACAGACAAGCTGTGACCGTCTCCGGGAGCTGCATGTGTCA
GAGGTTTTCACCGTCATCACCGAAACGCGCGAGACGAAAGGGCCTCGTGATACGCCTATTTTTATAGGTT
AATGTCATGATAATAATGGTTTCTTAGACGTCAGGTGGCACTTTTCGGGGAAATGTGCGCGGAACCCCTA
TTTGTTTATTTTTCTAAATACATTCAAATATGTATCCGCTCATGAGACAATAACCCTGATAAATGCTTCA
ATAATATTGAAAAAGGAAGAGTATGAGTATTCAACATTTCCGTGTCGCCCTTATTCCCTTTTTTGCGGCA
TTTTGCCTTCCTGTTTTTGCTCACCCAGAAACGCTGGTGAAAGTAAAAGATGCTGAAGATCAGTTGGGTG
CACGAGTGGGTTACATCGAACTGGATCTCAACAGCGGTAAGATCCTTGAGAGTTTTCGCCCCGAAGAACG
TTTTCCAATGATGAGCACTTTTAAAGTTCTGCTATGTGGCGCGGTATTATCCCGTATTGACGCCGGGCAA
GAGCAACTCGGTCGCCGCATACACTATTCTCAGAATGACTTGGTTGAGTACTCACCAGTCACAGAAAAGC
ATCTTACGGATGGCATGACAGTAAGAGAATTATGCAGTGCTGCCATAACCATGAGTGATAACACTGCGGC
CAACTTACTTCTGACAACGATCGGAGGACCGAAGGAGCTAACCGCTTTTTTGCACAACATGGGGGATCAT
GTAACTCGCCTTGATCGTTGGGAACCGGAGCTGAATGAAGCCATACCAAACGACGAGCGTGACACCACGA
TGCCTGTAGCAATGGCAACAACGTTGCGCAAACTATTAACTGGCGAACTACTTACTCTAGCTTCCCGGCA
ACAATTAATAGACTGGATGGAGGCGGATAAAGTTGCAGGACCACTTCTGCGCTCGGCCCTTCCGGCTGGC
TGGTTTATTGCTGATAAATCTGGAGCCGGTGAGCGTGGGTCTCGCGGTATCATTGCAGCACTGGGGCCAG
ATGGTAAGCCCTCCCGTATCGTAGTTATCTACACGACGGGGAGTCAGGCAACTATGGATGAACGAAATAG
ACAGATCGCTGAGATAGGTGCCTCACTGATTAAGCATTGGTAACTGTCAGACCAAGTTTACTCATATATA
CTTTAGATTGATTTAAAACTTCATTTTTAATTTAAAAGGATCTAGGTGAAGATCCTTTTTGATAATCTCA
TGACCAAAATCCCTTAACGTGAGTTTTCGTTCCACTGAGCGTCAGACCCCGTAGAAAAGATCAAAGGATC
TTCTTGAGATCCTTTTTTTCTGCGCGTAATCTGCTGCTTGCAAACAAAAAAACCACCGCTACCAGCGGTG
GTTTGTTTGCCGGATCAAGAGCTACCAACTCTTTTTCCGAAGGTAACTGGCTTCAGCAGAGCGCAGATAC
CAAATACTGTTCTTCTAGTGTAGCCGTAGTTAGGCCACCACTTCAAGAACTCTGTAGCACCGCCTACATA
CCTCGCTCTGCTAATCCTGTTACCAGTGGCTGCTGCCAGTGGCGATAAGTCGTGTCTTACCGGGTTGGAC
TCAAGACGATAGTTACCGGATAAGGCGCAGCGGTCGGGCTGAACGGGGGGTTCGTGCACACAGCCCAGCT
TGGAGCGAACGACCTACACCGAACTGAGATACCTACAGCGTGAGCTATGAGAAAGCGCCACGCTTCCCGA
AGGGAGAAAGGCGGACAGGTATCCGGTAAGCGGCAGGGTCGGAACAGGAGAGCGCACGAGGGAGCTTCCA
GGGGGAAACGCCTGGTATCTTTATAGTCCTGTCGGGTTTCGCCACCTCTGACTTGAGCGTCGATTTTTGT
GATGCTCGTCAGGGGGGCGGAGCCTATGGAAAAACGCCAGCAACGCGGCCTTTTTACGGTTCCTGGCCTT
TTGCTGGCCTTTTGCTCACATGT
Features (pLannotate 1.2.2; 17 found; start..end, strand, type, name):
     12..39      +  repeat_region  AAV2 ITR (fragment): inverted terminal repeat of adeno-associated virus serotype 2 inverted
     68..95      +  repeat_region  AAV2 ITR (fragment): inverted terminal repeat of adeno-associated virus serotype 2 inverted
    175..622     +  promoter       hSyn promoter: human synapsin I promoter; confers neuron-specific expression (Kügler et al., 2003)
    694..1401    +  CDS            mTFP1: mTFP1 is a basic (constitutively fluorescent) cyan fluorescent protein published in 2006, derived from Clavularia sp.. It has low acid sensitivity.
   1402..1436    +  misc_feature   MCS (fragment): multiple cloning site
   1459..1776    +  CDS            miniSOG: miniSOG is a basic (constitutively fluorescent) cyan fluorescent protein published in 2011, derived from Arabidopsis thaliana. It requires the cofactor flavin for fluorescence.
   1913..2501    +  misc_feature   WPRE: woodchuck hepatitis virus posttranscriptional regulatory element
   2509..2527    +  misc_feature   MCS (fragment): multiple cloning site
   2531..3007    +  polyA_signal   hGH poly(A) signal: human growth hormone polyadenylation signal
   3047..3187    +  repeat_region  AAV2 ITR: inverted terminal repeat of adeno-associated virus serotype 2 inverted
   3192..3243    -  misc_feature   bom (fragment): basis of mobility region from pBR322
   3262..3717    +  rep_origin     f1 ori (sequence partly withheld): f1 bacteriophage origin of replication; arrow indicates direction of (+) strand synthesis
   3718..3767    -  misc_feature   bom (fragment): basis of mobility region from pBR322
   3869..3904    -  CDS            rop (fragment): Rop protein, which maintains plasmids at low copy number; rop
   3999..4103    +  promoter       AmpR promoter: bla
   4104..4964    +  CDS            AmpR: β-lactamase; bla; confers resistance to ampicillin, carbenicillin, and related antibiotics
   5135..5723    +  rep_origin     ori: high-copy-number ColE1/pMB1/pBR322/pUC origin of replication
