[The description below was written by a language model from this plasmid's Addgene catalogue record and pLannotate feature annotations shown in this document.]
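Description:
AAV-Synapsin-NLS-mTFP1.0-optoNES-WPRE is an adeno-associated virus transfer plasmid for neuron-specific mammalian expression of a synthetic, light-controlled nuclear export reporter. It is propagated in bacteria as a high-copy plasmid using a ColE1/pUC-type origin and ampicillin resistance (β-lactamase under its own promoter), and it also carries an f1 phage origin. The expression cassette is bounded by AAV2 inverted terminal repeats, which allow the intervening DNA to be packaged into recombinant AAV particles. The automated annotation finds a complete ITR on the 3′ side but only short ITR fragments on the 5′ side. This may reflect the difficulty of sequencing these repeats or a partial left ITR.

Within the ITRs, the human synapsin I promoter drives an insert of about 1.25 kb. It consists of a nuclear localisation signal, the cyan fluorescent protein mTFP1.0 and an "optoNES" module. It is followed by a WPRE to enhance transcript stability and expression, and by the human growth hormone polyadenylation signal. The NLS is too short to appear in the feature table. The region downstream of mTFP1 is annotated as miniSOG, a flavin-binding protein derived from a plant LOV2 domain. Given the construct name and the associated work on LOV2-based actuators, this hit most likely reflects homology to the LOV2 photosensor of the optoNES rather than miniSOG itself.

The stated purpose is optical regulation of nuclear export: presumably the NLS holds the fusion in the nucleus until illumination exposes a nuclear export signal. The publication title suggests that mTFP1 serves both as a localisation readout and as a resonance energy transfer partner for LOV2. The depositor describes the constructs as modular and assembled iteratively.
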