Addgene plasmid #159945: AAV-Synapsin-NLS-mTFP1.0-optoNES-WPRE
Purpose: optical regulation of nuclear export
Depositing lab: Michael Courtney. Depositing organization: Turku Bioscience Centre. Publication: Resonance energy transfer sensitises and monitors in situ switching of LOV2-based optogenetic actuators. Li LL, Klein FM, Li Greci L, Popinigis A, Freudenberg F, Courtney MJ. Nat Commun. 2020 Oct 9;11(1):5107. doi: 10.1038/s41467-020-18816-8. PubMed 33037199.
Backbone
  Vector backbone: AAV
  Backbone size w/o insert (bp): 4543
  Vector type: Mammalian Expression, AAV
Growth in bacteria
  Bacterial resistance: Ampicillin, 100 μg/mL
  Growth temperature: 37°C
  Growth strain: NEB Stable
  Copy number: High Copy
Gene/Insert
  Gene/Insert name: NLS-mTFP1.0-optoNES
  Species: Synthetic
  Insert size (bp): 1250
  Mutation: synthetic
  Promoter: hSyn1
  Cloning method: Restriction Enzyme; 5′ cloning site multiple; modular (not destroyed); 3′ cloning site multiple; modular (unknown if destroyed)
  Sequencing primers: 5′ 3'Syn-fwd; 3′ WPRE-
Resource information
  A portion of this plasmid was derived from a plasmid made by: "mTFP1.0" was obtained by PCR from Addgene plasmid 26019.
Terms and licenses: Academic/Nonprofit Terms; Industry Terms: Not Available to Industry
Depositor comments: Constructs are multipart, modular and generated iteratively.
How to cite: AAV-Synapsin-NLS-mTFP1.0-optoNES-WPRE was a gift from Michael Courtney (Addgene plasmid # 159945 ; http://n2t.net/addgene:159945 ; RRID:Addgene_159945)
